Addgene plasmid #203085: Salsa-BC244-P3E4
Purpose: Expression of barcoded reporter plasmid for PRESTO-Salsa; EGFP/BC244
Depositing lab: Noah Palm. Depositing organization: Yale University. Publication: Highly multiplexed bioactivity screening reveals human and microbiota metabolome-GPCRome interactions. Chen H, Rosen CE, Gonzalez-Hernandez JA, Song D, Potempa J, Ring AM, Palm NW. Cell. 2023 Jul 6;186(14):3095-3110.e19. doi: 10.1016/j.cell.2023.05.024. Epub 2023 Jun 14. PubMed 37321219.
Backbone
  Vector backbone: pCER206
  Vector type: Mammalian Expression
Growth in bacteria
  Bacterial resistance: Ampicillin, 100 μg/mL
  Growth temperature: 37°C
  Growth strain: DH5alpha
  Copy number: High Copy
Gene/Insert
  Gene/Insert name: EGFP/BC244
  Species: Synthetic
  Insert size (bp): 730
  Promoter: Tet Response Element (TRE)
  Cloning method: Restriction Enzyme; 5′ cloning site BsrGI (not destroyed); 3′ cloning site HindIII (not destroyed)
  Sequencing primers: 5′ Custom primer (GAAGCGCGATCACATGG)
Terms and licenses: Academic/Nonprofit Terms; Industry Terms: Not Available to Industry
How to cite: Salsa-BC244-P3E4 was a gift from Noah Palm (Addgene plasmid # 203085 ; http://n2t.net/addgene:203085 ; RRID:Addgene_203085)
