[The description below was written by a language model from this plasmid's Addgene catalogue record and pLannotate feature annotations shown in this document.]
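Description:
Salsa-BC244-P3E4 is a 5.1 kb mammalian expression plasmid built on the pCER206 backbone, serving as one member of a set of barcoded reporter plasmids for the PRESTO-Salsa multiplexed GPCR activity screening platform. It is propagated in E. coli as a high-copy plasmid through a ColE1/pUC-type origin and selected with ampicillin via the β-lactamase gene driven by its native promoter. No mammalian selection marker is annotated, which is consistent with transient transfection, although the record does not state the delivery method.

The payload is a synthetic EGFP/BC244 insert of about 730 bp under control of a tetracycline response element. The feature table shows a tetO-repeat region flanked on one side by a TRE3G-type promoter fragment facing the EGFP coding sequence, and on the other by a minimal CMV promoter pointing in the opposite direction toward a rabbit β-globin intron, a β-globin exon fragment and the β-globin poly(A) signal. This resembles a bidirectional Tet-responsive layout, but no coding sequence is annotated in the second arm. An SV40 poly(A) signal lies downstream of EGFP but is annotated on the opposite strand, so the terminator used is unclear. The barcode itself is not annotated. The BsrGI and HindIII cloning sites and the insert size suggest it lies just after the EGFP reading frame, where it would be carried in the reporter transcript. In such a design, a tetracycline-controlled transactivator released upon receptor activation would drive transcription, and sequencing the barcode would identify which receptor responded in a pooled assay. Short lacI, SV40 large T and aminoglycoside phosphotransferase fragments appear to be backbone remnants.
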