Features (pLannotate 1.2.2; 17 found; start..end, strand, type, name):
      2..55      +  CDS            lacI (fragment): lac repressor; lacI; The lac repressor binds to the lac operator to inhibit transcription in E. coli. This inhibition can be relieved by adding lactose or isopropyl-β-D-thiogalactopyranoside (IPTG).
    388..443     -  polyA_signal   β-globin poly(A) signal: rabbit β-globin polyadenylation signal (Gil and Proudfoot, 1987)
    518..640     -  CDS            HBB: HBB_COLGU - Experimental evidence at transcript level: Swiss-Prot protein existence level 2. Involved in oxygen transport from the lung to the various peripheral tissues. From Colobus guereza (Mantled guereza) (Eastern black-and-white colobus monkey).
    644..1216    -  intron         β-globin intron: intron from rabbit β-globin gene
   1312..1343    -  misc_feature   MCS (fragment): pUC18/19 multiple cloning site
   1437..1475    -  promoter       minimal CMV promoter: human cytomegalovirus (CMV) immediate early promoter
   1493..1708    -  protein_bind   tetracycline response element (fragment): contains seven copies of the tetracycline operator tetO tetracycline repressor TetR
   1708..1753    +  promoter       TRE3GV promoter (fragment): 3rd-generation Tet-responsive promoter that can be activated by binding of Tet-On® 3G, optimized for retroviral and lentiviral vectors
   1829..1856    +  misc_feature   MCS (fragment): pBluescript multiple cloning site
   1861..2580    +  CDS            EGFP: the original enhanced GFP (Yang et al., 1996) mammalian codon-optimized
   2590..2613    +  misc_feature   MCS (fragment): pBluescript multiple cloning site
   2627..2761    -  polyA_signal   SV40 poly(A) signal: SV40 polyadenylation signal
   2784..2867    -  CDS            large T antigen (fragment): large T antigen from SV40 (simian virus 40)
   2861..3091    -  CDS            str (fragment): STR_KLEPN - Protein inferred from homology: Swiss-Prot protein existence level 3. The aminoglycoside phosphotransferases achieve inactivation of their antibiotic substrates by phosphorylation. From Klebsiella pneumoniae.
   3210..3314    +  promoter       AmpR promoter: bla
   3315..4175    +  CDS            AmpR: β-lactamase; bla; confers resistance to ampicillin, carbenicillin, and related antibiotics
   4346..4934    +  rep_origin     ori: high-copy-number ColE1/pMB1/pBR322/pUC origin of replication
>Addgene plasmid #203085 | Salsa-BC244-P3E4 | addgene full sequence | sequence record 421429 | Addgene NGS Result
AGCGCCCAATACGCAAACCGCCTCTCCCCGCGCGTTGGCCGATTCATTAATGCAGTCGAGGGATCTCCAT
AAGAGAAGAGGGACAGCTATGACTGGGAGTAGTCAGGAGAGGAGGAAAAATCTGGCTAGTAAAACATGTA
AGGAAAATTTTAGGGATGTTAAAGAAAAAAATAACACAAAACAAAATATAAAAAAAATCTAACCTCAAGT
CAAGGCTTTTCTATGGAATAAGGAATGGACAGCAGGGGGCTGTTTCATATACTGATGACCTCTTTATAGC
CAACCTTTGTTCATGGCAGCCAGCATATGGGCATATGTTGCCAAACTCTAAACCAAATACTCATTCTGAT
GTTTTAAATGATTTGCCCTCCCATATGTCCTTCCGAGTGAGAGACACAAAAAATTCCAACACACTATTGC
AATGAAAATAAATTTCCTTTATTAGCCAGAAGTCAGATGCTCAAGGGGCTTCATGATGTCCCCATAATTT
TTGGCAGAGGGAAAAAGATCGATCTCAGTGGTATTTGTGAGCCAGGGCATTGGCCACACCAGCCACCACC
TTCTGATAGGCAGCCTGCACCTGAGGAGTGAATTCTTTGCCAAAATGATGAGACAGCACAACAACCAGCA
CGTTGCCCAGGAGCTGTAGGAAAGAGAAGAAGGCATGAACATGGTTAGCAGAGGGGCCCGGTTTGGACTC
AGAGTATTTTATCCTCATCTCAAACAGTGTATATCATTGTAACCATAAAGAGAAAGGCAGGATGATGACC
AGGGTGTAGTTGTTTCTACCAATAAGAATATTTCCACGCCAGCCAGAATTTATATGCAGAAATATTCTAC
CTTATCATTTAATTATAACAATTGTTCTCTAAAACTGTGCTGAAGTACAATATAATATACCCTGATTGCC
TTGAAAAAAAAGTGATTAGAGAAAGTACTTACAATCTGACAAATAAACAAAAGTGAATTTAAAAATTCGT
TACAAATGCAAGCTAAAGTTTAACGAAAAAGTTACAGAAAATGAAAAGAAAATAAGAGGAGACAATGGTT
GTCAACAGAGTAGAAAGTGAAAGAAACAAAATTATCATGAGGGTCCATGGTGATACAAGGGACATCTTCC
CATTCTAAACAACACCCTGAAAACTTTGCCCCCTCCATATAACATGAATTTTACAATAGCGAAAAAGAAA
GAACAATCAAGGGTCCCCAAACTCACCCTGAAGTTCTCAGCTCTAGAGATATCGTCGAGGCCGCGCTAGC
GTTTAAACTGTCGACCTTAATTAAGAGATCTGCTCGAGGCGCGTCAGCTGACTAGAGGATCCCCGGGTAC
CGAGCTCGAATTCGGGGCCGCGGAGGCTGGATCGGTCCCGGTGTCTTCTATGGAGGTCAAAACAGCGTGG
ATGGCGTCTCCAGGCGATCTGACGGTTCACTAAACGAGCTCTGCTTATATAGGCCTCCCACCGTACACGC
CTACCTCGACCCGGGTACCGAGCTCGACTTTCACTTTTCTCTATCACTGATAGGGAGTGGTAAACTCGAC
TTTCACTTTTCTCTATCACTGATAGGGAGTGGTAAACTCGACTTTCACTTTTCTCTATCACTGATAGGGA
GTGGTAAACTCGACTTTCACTTTTCTCTATCACTGATAGGGAGTGGTAAACTCGACTTTCACTTTTCTCT
ATCACTGATAGGGAGTGGTAAACTCGACCTATATAAGCAGAGCTCGTTTAGTGAACCGTCAGATCGCCTG
GAGACGCCATCCACGCTGTTTTGACCTCCATAGAAGACACCGGGACCGATCCAGCCTCCGCGGCCCCGAA
TTCCTGCAGCGGCCGCTCTAGAACTAGTGGATCCCCGCGGATGGTGAGCAAGGGCGAGGAGCTGTTCACC
GGGGTGGTGCCCATCCTGGTCGAGCTGGACGGCGACGTAAACGGCCACAAGTTCAGCGTGTCCGGCGAGG
GCGAGGGCGATGCCACCTACGGCAAGCTGACCCTGAAGTTCATCTGCACCACCGGCAAGCTGCCCGTGCC
CTGGCCCACCCTCGTGACCACCCTGACCTACGGCGTGCAGTGCTTCAGCCGCTACCCCGACCACATGAAG
CAGCACGACTTCTTCAAGTCCGCCATGCCCGAAGGCTACGTCCAGGAGCGCACCATCTTCTTCAAGGACG
ACGGCAACTACAAGACCCGCGCCGAGGTGAAGTTCGAGGGCGACACCCTGGTGAACCGCATCGAGCTGAA
GGGCATCGACTTCAAGGAGGACGGCAACATCCTGGGGCACAAGCTGGAGTACAACTACAACAGCCACAAC
GTCTATATCATGGCCGACAAGCAGAAGAACGGCATCAAGGTGAACTTCAAGATCCGCCACAACATCGAGG
ACGGCAGCGTGCAGCTCGCCGACCACTACCAGCAGAACACCCCCATCGGCGACGGCCCCGTGCTGCTGCC
CGACAACCACTACCTGAGCACCCAGTCCGCCCTGAGCAAAGACCCCAACGAGAAGCGCGATCACATGGTC
CTGCTGGAGTTCGTGACCGCCGCCGGGATCACTCTCGGCATGGACGAGCTGTACAAGTAATGAGTCCCGG
GAATTCGATATCAAGCTTGTCGACCTAGTTCTAGAGGATCCAGACATGATAAGATACATTGATGAGTTTG
GACAAACCACAACTAGAATGCAGTGAAAAAAATGCTTTATTTGTGAAATTTGTGATGCTATTGCTTTATT
TGTAACCATTATAAGCTGCAATAAACAAGTTAACAACAACAATTGCATTCATTTTATGTTTCAGGTTCAG
GGGGAGGTGTGGGAGGTTTTTTAAAGCAAGTAAAACCTCTACAAATGTGGTATGGCTGATTATGATCCTG
CAAGCCTCGTCGTCCTGGCCGGACCACGCTATCTGTGCAAGGTCCCCGGCCCCGGACGCGCGCTCCATGA
GCAGAGCGCCCGCCGCCGAGGCGAAGACTCGGGCGGCGCCCTGCCCGTCCCACCAGGTCAACAGGCGGTA
ACCGGCCTCTTCATCGGGAATGCGCGCGACCTTCAGCATCGCCGGCATGTCCCCCTGGCGGACGGGAAGT
ATCCAGCTCGACCAAGCTGGCCGCGTCGAGTGAAGACGAAAGGGCCTCGTGATACGCCTATTTTTATAGG
TTAATGTCATGATAATAATGGTTTCTTAGACGTCAGGTGGCACTTTTCGGGGAAATGTGCGCGGAACCCC
TATTTGTTTATTTTTCTAAATACATTCAAATATGTATCCGCTCATGAGACAATAACCCTGATAAATGCTT
CAATAATATTGAAAAAGGAAGAGTATGAGTATTCAACATTTCCGTGTCGCCCTTATTCCCTTTTTTGCGG
CATTTTGCCTTCCTGTTTTTGCTCACCCAGAAACGCTGGTGAAAGTAAAAGATGCTGAAGATCAGTTGGG
TGCACGAGTGGGTTACATCGAACTGGATCTCAACAGCGGTAAGATCCTTGAGAGTTTTCGCCCCGAAGAA
CGTTTTCCAATGATGAGCACTTTTAAAGTTCTGCTATGTGGCGCGGTATTATCCCGTGTTGACGCCGGGC
AAGAGCAACTCGGTCGCCGCATACACTATTCTCAGAATGACTTGGTTGAGTACTCACCAGTCACAGAAAA
GCATCTTACGGATGGCATGACAGTAAGAGAATTATGCAGTGCTGCCATAACCATGAGTGATAACACTGCG
GCCAACTTACTTCTGACAACGATCGGAGGACCGAAGGAGCTAACCGCTTTTTTGCACAACATGGGGGATC
ATGTAACTCGCCTTGATCGTTGGGAACCGGAGCTGAATGAAGCCATACCAAACGACGAGCGTGACACCAC
GATGCCTGTAGCAATGGCAACAACGTTGCGCAAACTATTAACTGGCGAACTACTTACTCTAGCTTCCCGG
CAACAATTAATAGACTGGATGGAGGCGGATAAAGTTGCAGGACCACTTCTGCGCTCGGCCCTTCCGGCTG
GCTGGTTTATTGCTGATAAATCTGGAGCCGGTGAGCGTGGGTCTCGCGGTATCATTGCAGCACTGGGGCC
AGATGGTAAGCCCTCCCGTATCGTAGTTATCTACACGACGGGGAGTCAGGCAACTATGGATGAACGAAAT
AGACAGATCGCTGAGATAGGTGCCTCACTGATTAAGCATTGGTAACTGTCAGACCAAGTTTACTCATATA
TACTTTAGATTGATTTAAAACTTCATTTTTAATTTAAAAGGATCTAGGTGAAGATCCTTTTTGATAATCT
CATGACCAAAATCCCTTAACGTGAGTTTTCGTTCCACTGAGCGTCAGACCCCGTAGAAAAGATCAAAGGA
TCTTCTTGAGATCCTTTTTTTCTGCGCGTAATCTGCTGCTTGCAAACAAAAAAACCACCGCTACCAGCGG
TGGTTTGTTTGCCGGATCAAGAGCTACCAACTCTTTTTCCGAAGGTAACTGGCTTCAGCAGAGCGCAGAT
ACCAAATACTGTTCTTCTAGTGTAGCCGTAGTTAGGCCACCACTTCAAGAACTCTGTAGCACCGCCTACA
TACCTCGCTCTGCTAATCCTGTTACCAGTGGCTGCTGCCAGTGGCGATAAGTCGTGTCTTACCGGGTTGG
ACTCAAGACGATAGTTACCGGATAAGGCGCAGCGGTCGGGCTGAACGGGGGGTTCGTGCACACAGCCCAG
CTTGGAGCGAACGACCTACACCGAACTGAGATACCTACAGCGTGAGCTATGAGAAAGCGCCACGCTTCCC
GAAGGGAGAAAGGCGGACAGGTATCCGGTAAGCGGCAGGGTCGGAACAGGAGAGCGCACGAGGGAGCTTC
CAGGGGGAAACGCCTGGTATCTTTATAGTCCTGTCGGGTTTCGCCACCTCTGACTTGAGCGTCGATTTTT
GTGATGCTCGTCAGGGGGGCGGAGCCTATGGAAAAACGCCAGCAACGCGGCCTTTTTACGGTTCCTGGCC
TTTTGCTGGCCTTTTGCTCACATGTTCTTTCCTGCGTTATCCCCTGATTCTGTGGATAACCGTATTACCG
CCTTTGAGTGAGCTGATACCGCTCGCCGCAGCCGAACGACCGAGCGCAGCGAGTCAGTGAGCGAGGAAGC
GGAAG
