>Addgene plasmid #203085 | Salsa-BC244-P3E4 | depositor partial sequence | sequence record 393958 | BC244
TGAGTCCCGG
